>Addgene plasmid #158030 | pLKO-Cre stuffer v3 | addgene full sequence | sequence record 313302 | Addgene NGS Result
TTGGGGTTGCGCCTTTTCCAAGGCAGCCCTGGGTTTGCGCAGGGACGCGGCTGCTCTGGGCGTGGTTCCG
GGAAACGCAGCGGCGCCGACCCTGGGTCTCGCACATTCTTCACGTCCGTTCGCAGCGTCACCCGGATCTT
CGCCGCTACCCTTGTGGGCCCCCCGGCGACGCTTCCTGCTCCGCCCCTAAGTCGGGAAGGTTCCTTGCGG
TTCGCGGCGTGCCGGACGTGACAAACGGAAGCCGCAGGTCTCACTAGTACCCTCGCAGACGGACAGCGCC
AGGGAGCAATGGCAGCGCGCCGACCGCGATGGGCTGTGGCCAATAGCGGCTGCTCAGCAGGGCGCGCCGA
GAGCAGCGGCCGGGAAGGGGCGGTGCGGGAGGCGGGGTGTGGGGCGGTAGTGTGGGCCCTGTTCCTGCCC
GCGCGGTGTTCCGCATTCTGCAAGCCTCCGGAGCGCACGTCGGCAGTCGGCTCCCTCGTTGACCGAATCA
CCGACCTCTCTCCCCAGGGGGATCCCGGGTCGACATCAAGCTTGGCCACCATGGTGCCCAAGAAGAAGAG
GAAAGTCTCCAACCTGCTGACTGTGCACCAAAACCTGCCTGCCCTCCCTGTGGATGCCACCTCTGATGAA
GTCAGGAAGAACCTGATGGACATGTTCAGGGACAGGCAGGCCTTCTCTGAACACACCTGGAAGATGCTCC
TGTCTGTGTGCAGATCCTGGGCTGCCTGGTGCAAGCTGAACAACAGGAAATGGTTCCCTGCTGAACCTGA
GGATGTGAGGGACTACCTCCTGTACCTGCAAGCCAGAGGCCTGGCTGTGAAGACCATCCAACAGCACCTG
GGCCAGCTCAACATGCTGCACAGGAGATCTGGCCTGCCTCGCCCTTCTGACTCCAATGCTGTGTCCCTGG
TGATGAGGAGAATCAGAAAGGAGAATGTGGATGCTGGGGAGAGAGCCAAGCAGGCCCTGGCCTTTGAACG
CACTGACTTTGACCAAGTCAGATCCCTGATGGAGAACTCTGACAGATGCCAGGACATCAGGAACCTGGCC
TTCCTGGGCATTGCCTACAACACCCTGCTGCGCATTGCCGAAATTGCCAGAATCAGAGTGAAGGACATCT
CCCGCACCGATGGTGGGAGAATGCTGATCCACATTGGCAGGACCAAGACCCTGGTGTCCACAGCTGGTGT
GGAGAAGGCCCTGTCCCTGGGGGTTACCAAGCTGGTGGAGAGATGGATCTCTGTGTCTGGTGTGGCTGAT
GACCCCAACAACTACCTGTTCTGCCGGGTCAGAAAGAATGGTGTGGCTGCCCCTTCTGCCACCTCCCAAC
TGTCCACCCGGGCCCTGGAAGGGATCTTTGAGGCCACCCACCGCCTGATCTATGGTGCCAAGGATGACTC
TGGGCAGAGATACCTGGCCTGGTCTGGCCACTCTGCCAGAGTGGGTGCTGCCAGGGACATGGCCAGGGCT
GGTGTGTCCATCCCTGAAATCATGCAGGCTGGTGGCTGGACCAATGTGAACATTGTGATGAACTACATCA
GAAACCTGGACTCTGAGACTGGGGCCATGGTGAGGCTTCTAGAGGATGGGGACTGAAAATGCATCGGTAC
CTTTAAGACCAATGACTTACAAGGCAGCTGTAGATCTTAGCCACTTTTTAAAAGAAAAGGGGGGACTGGA
AGGGCTAATTCACTCCCAACGAAGACAAGATCTGCTTTTTGCTTGTACTGGGTCTCTCTGGTTAGACCAG
ATCTGAGCCTGGGAGCTCTCTGGCTAACTAGGGAACCCACTGCTTAAGCCTCAATAAAGCTTGCCTTGAG
TGCTTCAAGTAGTGTGTGCCCGTCTGTTGTGTGACTCTGGTAACTAGAGATCCCTCAGACCCTTTTAGTC
AGTGTGGAAAATCTCTAGCAGTAGTAGTTCATGTCATCTTATTATTCAGTATTTATAACTTGCAAAGAAA
TGAATATCAGAGAGTGAGAGGAACTTGTTTATTGCAGCTTATAATGGTTACAAATAAAGCAATAGCATCA
CAAATTTCACAAATAAAGCATTTTTTTCACTGCATTCTAGTTGTGGTTTGTCCAAACTCATCAATGTATC
TTATCATGTCTGGCTCTAGCTATCCCGCCCCTAACTCCGCCCATCCCGCCCCTAACTCCGCCCAGTTCCG
CCCATTCTCCGCCCCATGGCTGACTAATTTTTTTTATTTATGCAGAGGCCGAGGCCGCCTCGGCCTCTGA
GCTATTCCAGAAGTAGTGAGGAGGCTTTTTTGGAGGCCTAGGGACGTACCCAATTCGCCCTATAGTGAGT
CGTATTACGCGCGCTCACTGGCCGTCGTTTTACAACGTCGTGACTGGGAAAACCCTGGCGTTACCCAACT
TAATCGCCTTGCAGCACATCCCCCTTTCGCCAGCTGGCGTAATAGCGAAGAGGCCCGCACCGATCGCCCT
TCCCAACAGTTGCGCAGCCTGAATGGCGAATGGG
[124 nt withheld, positions 2485-2608]
C
[91 nt withheld, positions 2610-2700]
A
[49 nt withheld, positions 2702-2750]
CCTTTGACGTTGGAGTCCACGTTCTTT
[37 nt withheld, positions 2778-2814]
ACCCTATCTCGGTCTATTCTTTTGATTTATAAGGGATTTTGCCGATTTCGGCCTATTGGTTAAAAAATGA
GCTGATTTAACAAAAATTTAACGCGAATTTTAACAAAATATTAACGCTTACAATTTAGGTGGCACTTTTC
GGGGAAATGTGCGCGGAACCCCTATTTGTTTATTTTTCTAAATACATTCAAATATGTATCCGCTCATGAG
ACAATAACCCTGATAAATGCTTCAATAATATTGAAAAAGGAAGAGTATGAGTATTCAACATTTCCGTGTC
GCCCTTATTCCCTTTTTTGCGGCATTTTGCCTTCCTGTTTTTGCTCACCCAGAAACGCTGGTGAAAGTAA
AAGATGCTGAAGATCAGTTGGGTGCACGAGTGGGTTACATCGAACTGGATCTCAACAGCGGTAAGATCCT
TGAGAGTTTTCGCCCCGAAGAACGTTTTCCAATGATGAGCACTTTTAAAGTTCTGCTATGTGGCGCGGTA
TTATCCCGTATTGACGCCGGGCAAGAGCAACTCGGTCGCCGCATACACTATTCTCAGAATGACTTGGTTG
AGTACTCACCAGTCACAGAAAAGCATCTTACGGATGGCATGACAGTAAGAGAATTATGCAGTGCTGCCAT
AACCATGAGTGATAACACTGCGGCCAACTTACTTCTGACAACGATCGGAGGACCGAAGGAGCTAACCGCT
TTTTTGCACAACATGGGGGATCATGTAACTCGCCTTGATCGTTGGGAACCGGAGCTGAATGAAGCCATAC
CAAACGACGAGCGTGACACCACGATGCCTGTAGCAATGGCAACAACGTTGCGCAAACTATTAACTGGCGA
ACTACTTACTCTAGCTTCCCGGCAACAATTAATAGACTGGATGGAGGCGGATAAAGTTGCAGGACCACTT
CTGCGCTCGGCCCTTCCGGCTGGCTGGTTTATTGCTGATAAATCTGGAGCCGGTGAGCGTGGGTCTCGCG
GTATCATTGCAGCACTGGGGCCAGATGGTAAGCCCTCCCGTATCGTAGTTATCTACACGACGGGGAGTCA
GGCAACTATGGATGAACGAAATAGACAGATCGCTGAGATAGGTGCCTCACTGATTAAGCATTGGTAACTG
TCAGACCAAGTTTACTCATATATACTTTAGATTGATTTAAAACTTCATTTTTAATTTAAAAGGATCTAGG
TGAAGATCCTTTTTGATAATCTCATGACCAAAATCCCTTAACGTGAGTTTTCGTTCCACTGAGCGTCAGA
CCCCGTAGAAAAGATCAAAGGATCTTCTTGAGATCCTTTTTTTCTGCGCGTAATCTGCTGCTTGCAAACA
AAAAAACCACCGCTACCAGCGGTGGTTTGTTTGCCGGATCAAGAGCTACCAACTCTTTTTCCGAAGGTAA
CTGGCTTCAGCAGAGCGCAGATACCAAATACTGTTCTTCTAGTGTAGCCGTAGTTAGGCCACCACTTCAA
GAACTCTGTAGCACCGCCTACATACCTCGCTCTGCTAATCCTGTTACCAGTGGCTGCTGCCAGTGGCGAT
AAGTCGTGTCTTACCGGGTTGGACTCAAGACGATAGTTACCGGATAAGGCGCAGCGGTCGGGCTGAACGG
GGGGTTCGTGCACACAGCCCAGCTTGGAGCGAACGACCTACACCGAACTGAGATACCTACAGCGTGAGCT
ATGAGAAAGCGCCACGCTTCCCGAAGGGAGAAAGGCGGACAGGTATCCGGTAAGCGGCAGGGTCGGAACA
GGAGAGCGCACGAGGGAGCTTCCAGGGGGAAACGCCTGGTATCTTTATAGTCCTGTCGGGTTTCGCCACC
TCTGACTTGAGCGTCGATTTTTGTGATGCTCGTCAGGGGGGCGGAGCCTATGGAAAAACGCCAGCAACGC
GGCCTTTTTACGGTTCCTGGCCTTTTGCTGGCCTTTTGCTCACATGTTCTTTCCTGCGTTATCCCCTGAT
TCTGTGGATAACCGTATTACCGCCTTTGAGTGAGCTGATACCGCTCGCCGCAGCCGAACGACCGAGCGCA
GCGAGTCAGTGAGCGAGGAAGCGGAAGAGCGCCCAATACGCAAACCGCCTCTCCCCGCGCGTTGGCCGAT
TCATTAATGCAGCTGGCACGACAGGTTTCCCGACTGGAAAGCGGGCAGTGAGCGCAACGCAATTAATGTG
AGTTAGCTCACTCATTAGGCACCCCAGGCTTTACACTTTATGCTTCCGGCTCGTATGTTGTGTGGAATTG
TGAGCGGATAACAATTTCACACAGGAAACAGCTATGACCATGATTACGCCAAGCGCGCAATTAACCCTCA
CTAAAGGGAACAAAAGCTGGAGCTGCAAGCTTAATGTAGTCTTATGCAATACTCTTGTAGTCTTGCAACA
TGGTAACGATGAGTTAGCAACATGCCTTACAAGGAGAGAAAAAGCACCGTGCATGCCGATTGGTGGAAGT
AAGGTGGTACGATCGTGCCTTATTAGGAAGGCAACAGACGGGTCTGACATGGATTGGACGAACCACTGAA
TTGCCGCATTGCAGAGATATTGTATTTAAGTGCCTAGCTCGATACATAAACGGGTCTCTCTGGTTAGACC
AGATCTGAGCCTGGGAGCTCTCTGGCTAACTAGGGAACCCACTGCTTAAGCCTCAATAAAGCTTGCCTTG
AGTGCTTCAAGTAGTGTGTGCCCGTCTGTTGTGTGACTCTGGTAACTAGAGATCCCTCAGACCCTTTTAG
TCAGTGTGGAAAATCTCTAGCAGTGGCGCCCGAACAGGGACTTGAAAGCGAAAGGGAAACCAGAGGAGCT
CTCTCGACGCAGGACTCGGCTTGCTGAAGCGCGCACGGCAAGAGGCGAGGGGCGGCGACTGGTGAGTACG
CCAAAAATTTTGACTAGCGGAGGCTAGAAGGAGAGAGATGGGTGCGAGAGCGTCAGTATTAAGCGGGGGA
GAATTAGATCGCGATGGGAAAAAATTCGGTTAAGGCCAGGGGGAAAGAAAAAATATAAATTAAAACATAT
AGTATGGGCAAGCAGGGAGCTAGAACGATTCGCAGTTAATCCTGGCCTGTTAGAAACATCAGAAGGCTGT
AGACAAATACTGGGACAGCTACAACCATCCCTTCAGACAGGATCAGAAGAACTTAGATCATTATATAATA
CAGTAGCAACCCTCTATTGTGTGCATCAAAGGATAGAGATAAAAGACACCAAGGAAGCTTTAGACAAGAT
AGAGGAAGAGCAAAACAAAAGTAAGACCACCGCACAGCAAGCGGCCGCTGATCTTCAGACCTGGAGGAGG
AGATATGAGGGACAATTGGAGAAGTGAATTATATAAATATAAAGTAGTAAAAATTGAACCATTAGGAGTA
GCACCCACCAAGGCAAAGAGAAGAGTGGTGCAGAGAGAAAAAAGAGCAGTGGGAATAGGAGCTTTGTTCC
TTGGGTTCTTGGGAGCAGCAGGAAGCACTATGGGCGCAGCGTCAATGACGCTGACGGTACAGGCCAGACA
ATTATTGTCTGGTATAGTGCAGCAGCAGAACAATTTGCTGAGGGCTATTGAGGCGCAACAGCATCTGTTG
CAACTCACAGTCTGGGGCATCAAGCAGCTCCAGGCAAGAATCCTGGCTGTGGAAAGATACCTAAAGGATC
AACAGCTCCTGGGGATTTGGGGTTGCTCTGGAAAACTCATTTGCACCACTGCTGTGCCTTGGAATGCTAG
TTGGAGTAATAAATCTCTGGAACAGATTTGGAATCACACGACCTGGATGGAGTGGGACAGAGAAATTAAC
AATTACACAAGCTTAATACACTCCTTAATTGAAGAATCGCAAAACCAGCAAGAAAAGAATGAACAAGAAT
TATTGGAATTAGATAAATGGGCAAGTTTGTGGAATTGGTTTAACATAACAAATTGGCTGTGGTATATAAA
ATTATTCATAATGATAGTAGGAGGCTTGGTAGGTTTAAGAATAGTTTTTGCTGTACTTTCTATAGTGAAT
AGAGTTAGGCAGGGATATTCACCATTATCGTTTCAGACCCACCTCCCAACCCCGAGGGGACCCGACAGGC
CCGAAGGAATAGAAGAAGAAGGTGGAGAGAGAGACAGAGACAGATCCATTCGATTAGTGAACGGATCTCG
ACGGTATCGATCACGAGACTAGCCTCGAGCGGCCGCCCCCTTCACCGAGGGCCTATTTCCCATGATTCCT
TCATATTTGCATATACGATACAAGGCTGTTAGAGAGATAATTGGAATTAATTTGACTGTAAACACAAAGA
TATTAGTACAAAATACGTGACGTAGAAAGTAATAATTTCTTGGGTAGTTTGCAGTTTTAAAATTATGTTT
TAAAATGGACTATCATATGCTTACCGTAACTTGAAAGTATTTCGATTTCTTGGCTTTATATATCTTGTGG
AAAGGACGAAACACCGGAGACGGTTGTAAATGAGCACACAAAATACACATGCTAAAATATTATATTCTAT
GACCTTTATAAAATCAACCAAAATCTTCTTTTTAATAACTTTAGTATCAATAATTAGAATTTTTATGTTC
CTTTTTGCAAACTTTTAATAAAAATGAGCAAAATAAAAAAACGCTAGTTTTAGTAACTCGCGTTGTTTTC
TTCACCTTTAATAATAGCTACTCCACCACTTGTTCCTAAGCGGTCAGCTCCTGCTTCAATCATTTTTTGA
GCATCTTCAAATGTTCTAACTCCACCAGCTGCTTTAACTAAAGCATTGTCTTTAACAACTGACTTCATTA
GTTTAACATCTTCAAATGTTGCACCTGATTTTGAAAATCCTGTTGATGTTTTAACAAATTCTAATCCAGC
TTCAACAGCTATTTCACAAGCTTTCATGATTTCTTCTTTTGTTAATAAACAATTTTCCATAATACATTTA
ACAACATGTGATCCAGCTGCTTTTTTTACAGCTTTCATGTCTTCTAAAACTAATTCATAATTTTTGTCTT
TTAATGCACCAATATTTAATACCATATCAATTTCTGTTGCACCATCTTTAATTGCTTCAGAAACTTCGAA
TGCTTTTGTAGCTGTTGTGCATGCACCTAGAGGAAAACCTACAACATTTGTTATTCCTACATTTGTGCCT
TTTAATAATTCTTTACAATAGCTTGTTCAATATGAATTAACACAAACTGTTGCAAAATCAAATTCAATTG
CTTCATCACATAATTGTTTAATTTCAGCTTTCGTAGCATCTTGTTTTAATAATGTGTGATCTATATATTT
GTTTAGTTTCATTTTTTCTCCTATATATTCATTTTTAATTTTAATTCTTTAATAATTTCGTCTACTTTAA
CTTTAGCGTTTTGAACAGATTCACCAACACCTATAAAATAAATTTTTAGTTTAGGTTCAGTTCCACTTGG
GCGAACAGCAAATCATGACTTATCTTCTAAATAAAATTTTAGTAAGTCTTGTCCTGGCATATTATACATT
CCATCGATGTAGTCTTCAACATTAACAACTTTAAGTCCAGCAATTTGAGTTAAGGGTGTTGCTCTCAATG
ATTTCATTAATGGTTCAATTTTTAATTTCTTTTCTTCTGGTTTAAAATTCAAGTTTAAAGTGAAAGTGTA
ATATGCACCCATTTCTTTAAATAAATCTTCTAAATAGTCTACTAATGTTTTATTTTGTTTTTTATAAAAT
CAAGCAGCCTCTGCTATTAATATAGAAGCTTGTATTCCATCTTTATCTCTAGCTGAGTCATCAATTACAT
ATCCATAACTTTCTTCATAAGCAAAAACAAAATTTAATCCGTTATCTTCTTCTTTAGCAATTTCTCTACC
CATTCATTTAAATCCAGTTAAAGTTTTTACAATATTAACTCCATATTTTTCATGAGCGATTCTATCACCC
AAATCACTTGTTACAAAACTTGAATATAGAGCCGGATTTTTTGGAATGCTATTTAAGCGTTTTAGATTTG
ATAATTTTCAATCAATTAAAATTGGTCCTGTTTGATTTCCATCTAATCTTACAAAATGACCATCATGTTT
TATTGCCATTCCAAATCTGTCAGCATCTGGGTCATTCATAATAATAATATCTGCATCATGTTTAATACCA
TATTCAAGCGGTATTTTTCATGCAGGATCAAATTCTGGATTTGGATTTACAACATTTTTAAATGTTTCAT
CTTCAAATGCATGCTCTTCAACCTCAATAACGTTATATCCTGATTCACGTAATATTTTTGGGGTAAATTT
AGTTCCTGTTCCATTAACTGCGCTAAAAATAATTTTTAAATCTTTTTTAGCTTCTTGCTCTTTTTTGTAC
GTCTCTGTTTTAGAGCTAGAAATAGCAAGTTAAAATAAGGCTAGTCCGTTATCAACTTGAAAAAGTGGCA
CCGAGTCGGTGCTTTTTTGAATTCTCGACCTCGAGACAAATGGCAGTATTCATCCACAATTTTAAAAGAA
AAGGGGGGATTGGGGGGTACAGTGCAGGGGAAAGAATAGTAGACATAATAGCAACAGACATACAAACTAA
AGAATTACAAAAACAAATTACAAAAATTCAAAATTTTCGGGTTTATTACAGGGACAGCAGAGATCCACTT
TGGCCGCGGCTCGAGGGGG
Features (pLannotate 1.2.2; 27 found; start..end, strand, type, name):
    568..1593    +  CDS            cre: RECR_BPP1 - Experimental evidence at protein level: Swiss-Prot protein existence level 1. Catalyzes site-specific recombination between two 34-base- pair LOXP sites. Its role is to maintain the phage genome as a monomeric unit-copy plasmid in the lysogenic state. From Escherichia phage P1 (Bacteriophage P1).
   1607..1675    +  CDS            nef (fragment): NEF_HV1Z2 - Experimental evidence at protein level: Swiss-Prot protein existence level 1. Extracellular Nef protein targets CD4(+) T-lymphocytes for apoptosis by interacting with CXCR4 surface receptors. From Human immunodeficiency virus type 1 group M subtype D (isolate Z2/CDC-Z34) (HIV-1).
   1677..1910    +  LTR            3' LTR (ΔU3): self-inactivating 3' long terminal repeat (LTR) from HIV-1
   1982..2103    +  polyA_signal   SV40 poly(A) signal: SV40 polyadenylation signal
   2143..2278    +  rep_origin     SV40 ori: SV40 origin of replication
   2299..2317    -  promoter       T7 promoter: promoter for bacteriophage T7 RNA polymerase
   2325..2480    +  CDS            lacZα (fragment): LacZα fragment of β-galactosidase; lacZ fragment
   2485..2913    +  rep_origin     f1 ori (sequence partly withheld): f1 bacteriophage origin of replication; arrow indicates direction of (+) strand synthesis
   2966..3070    +  promoter       AmpR promoter: bla
   3071..3931    +  CDS            AmpR: β-lactamase; bla; confers resistance to ampicillin, carbenicillin, and related antibiotics
   4102..4690    +  rep_origin     ori: high-copy-number ColE1/pMB1/pBR322/pUC origin of replication
   4873..4965    +  CDS            lacI (fragment): lac repressor; lacI; The lac repressor binds to the lac operator to inhibit transcription in E. coli. This inhibition can be relieved by adding lactose or isopropyl-β-D-thiogalactopyranoside (IPTG).
   4978..4999    +  protein_bind   CAP binding site: CAP binding activates transcription in the presence of cAMP. E. coli catabolite activator protein
   5014..5044    +  promoter       lac promoter: promoter for the E. coli lac operon
   5052..5068    +  protein_bind   lac operator: The lac repressor binds to the lac operator to inhibit transcription in E. coli. This inhibition can be relieved by adding lactose or isopropyl-β-D-thiogalactopyranoside (IPTG). lac repressor encoded by lacI
   5113..5131    +  promoter       T3 promoter: promoter for bacteriophage T3 RNA polymerase
   5159..5385    +  promoter       RSV promoter: Rous sarcoma virus enhancer/promoter
   5386..5566    +  LTR            5' LTR (truncated): truncated 5' long terminal repeat (LTR) from HIV-1
   5613..5738    +  misc_feature   HIV-1 Ψ: packaging signal of human immunodeficiency virus type 1
   5722..6085    +  CDS            HIV-1 gag (fragment): gag protein from human immunodeficiency virus 1; gag
   6231..6464    +  misc_feature   RRE: The Rev response element (RRE) of HIV-1 allows for Rev-dependent mRNA export from the nucleus to the cytoplasm.
   6841..6941    +  CDS            Rev (fragment): human immunodeficiency virus 1 (HIV-1) Rev protein; rev; enhances nuclear export of unspliced and incompletely spliced viral mRNAs
   6991..7231    +  promoter       U6 promoter: RNA polymerase III promoter for human U6 snRNA
   7417..8076    -  CDS            deoC1: DEOC1_STAAN - Also known as dra. Experimental evidence at protein level: Swiss-Prot protein existence level 1. Catalyzes a reversible aldol reaction between acetaldehyde and D-glyceraldehyde 3-phosphate to generate 2-deoxy-D-ribose 5- phosphate. From Staphylococcus aureus (strain N315).
   9121..9196    +  misc_RNA       gRNA scaffold: guide RNA scaffold for the Streptococcus pyogenes CRISPR/Cas9 system
   9244..9361    +  misc_feature   cPPT/CTS: central polypurine tract and central termination sequence of HIV-1
   9410..507     +  promoter       hPGK promoter (across the origin): human phosphoglycerate kinase 1 promoter
