[The description below was written by a language model from this plasmid's Addgene catalogue record and pLannotate feature annotations shown in this document.]
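Description:
pLKO-Cre stuffer v3 is an empty-backbone, third-generation-style lentiviral transfer vector built on pLKO, designed to deliver Cre recombinase together with a single CRISPR guide RNA to mammalian cells; it carries no Cas9. In bacteria it is maintained through a ColE1/pUC-type origin and selected with ampicillin via the β-lactamase gene. The catalogue lists it as low copy, to be grown in a recombination-deficient stable strain, as is common for LTR-containing plasmids. An f1 origin, SV40 origin and poly(A) signal, and remnants of a lac/T7/T3 cloning region are also present in the backbone.

The viral portion begins with an RSV promoter fused to a truncated HIV-1 5' LTR, which allows Tat-independent transcription of the genome. This is followed by the Ψ packaging signal with a partial gag sequence, the Rev response element, a cPPT/CTS, and a self-inactivating ΔU3 3' LTR. Between the LTRs sit two expression units. A human U6 (Pol III) promoter precedes a stuffer of about 1.8 kb, part of which the annotation matches to a bacterial deoC sequence that serves only as filler, and then the S. pyogenes gRNA scaffold. Digesting with BsmBI removes the stuffer so that a 20 bp guide sequence can be inserted to form a complete sgRNA. Downstream, the human PGK promoter drives the Cre coding sequence. No mammalian drug-selection marker or fluorescent reporter is annotated.

The lack of Cas9 suggests use in cells or animals that supply it separately, for example from a Cre-dependent allele, so that transduced cells receive both recombinase and guide, though the record does not state this. The associated publication concerns driver mutations in head and neck squamous cell carcinoma.
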