Addgene plasmid #158030: pLKO-Cre stuffer v3
Purpose: (Empty Backbone) lenti-viral construct with Cre recombinase and U6 driven sgRNA casette (20bp sgRNA can be cloned by digesting the stuffer 1.8kb with BsmBI). NO Cas9
Depositing lab: Daniel Schramek. Depositing organization: Sinai Health System. Publication: Rare driver mutations in head and neck squamous cell carcinomas converge on NOTCH signaling. Loganathan SK, Schleicher K, Malik A, Quevedo R, Langille E, Teng K, Oh RH, Rathod B, Tsai R, Samavarchi-Tehrani P, Pugh TJ, Gingras AC, Schramek D. Science. 2020 Mar 13;367(6483):1264-1269. doi: 10.1126/science.aax0902. PubMed 32165588.
Backbone
  Vector backbone: pLKO
  Vector type: Mammalian Expression
Growth in bacteria
  Bacterial resistance: Ampicillin, 100 μg/mL
  Growth temperature: 30°C
  Growth strain: NEB Stable
  Copy number: Low Copy
Gene/Insert
  Sequencing primers: 5′ GAGGGCCTATTTCCCATGATTCC
Terms and licenses: Academic/Nonprofit Terms; Industry Terms: Not Available to Industry
How to cite: pLKO-Cre stuffer v3 was a gift from Daniel Schramek (Addgene plasmid # 158030 ; http://n2t.net/addgene:158030 ; RRID:Addgene_158030)
